>Addgene plasmid #169481 | pTS2412-Tier1-PPGK-2xGS | addgene full sequence | sequence record 364206 | Addgene NGS Result
CGCTCACTGACTCGCTGCGCTCGGTCGTTCGGCTGCGGCGAGCGGTATCAGCTCACTCAAAGGCGGTAAT
ACGGTTATCCACAGAATCAGGGGATAACGCAGGAAAGAACATGTGAGCAAAAGGCCAGCAAAAGGCCAGG
AACCGTAAAAAGGCCGCGTTGCTGGCGTTTTTCCATAGGCTCCGCCCCCCTGACGAGCATCACAAAAATC
GACGCTCAAGTCAGAGGTGGCGAAACCCGACAGGACTATAAAGATACCAGGCGTTTCCCCCTGGAAGCTC
CCTCGTGCGCTCTCCTGTTCCGACCCTGCCGCTTACCGGATACCTGTCCGCCTTTCTCCCTTCGGGAAGC
GTGGCGCTTTCTCATAGCTCACGCTGTAGGTATCTCAGTTCGGTGTAGGTCGTTCGCTCCAAGCTGGGCT
GTGTGCACGAACCCCCCGTTCAGCCCGACCGCTGCGCCTTATCCGGTAACTATCGTCTTGAGTCCAACCC
GGTAAGACACGACTTATCGCCACTGGCAGCAGCCACTGGTAACAGGATTAGCAGAGCGAGGTATGTAGGC
GGTGCTACAGAGTTCTTGAAGTGGTGGCCTAACTACGGCTACACTAGAAGAACAGTATTTGGTATCTGCG
CTCTGCTGAAGCCAGTTACCTTCGGAAAAAGAGTTGGTAGCTCTTGATCCGGCAAACAAACCACCGCTGG
TAGCGGTGGTTTTTTTGTTTGCAAGCAGCAGATTACGCGCAGAAAAAAAGGATCTCAAGAAGATCCTTTG
ATCTTTTCTACGGGGTCTGACGCTCAGTGGAACGAAAACTCACGTTAAGGGATTTTGGTCATGAGATTAT
CAAAAAGGATCTTCACCTAGATCCTTTTAAATTAAAAATGAAGTTTTAAATCAATCTAAAGTATATATGA
GTAAACTTGGTCTGACAGTTACCAATGCTTAATCAGTGAGGCACCTATCTCAGCGATCTGTCTATTTCGT
TCATCCATAGTTGCCTGACTCCCCGTCGTGTAGATAACTACGATACGGGAGGGCTTACCATCTGGCCCCA
GTGCTGCAATGATACCGCGAGACCCACGCTCACCGGCTCCAGATTTATCAGCAATAAACCAGCCAGCCGG
AAGGGCCGAGCGCAGAAGTGGTCCTGCAACTTTATCCGCCTCCATCCAGTCTATTAATTGTTGCCGGGAA
GCTAGAGTAAGTAGTTCGCCAGTTAATAGTTTGCGCAACGTTGTTGCCATTGCTACAGGCATCGTGGTGT
CACGCTCGTCGTTTGGTATGGCTTCATTCAGCTCCGGTTCCCAACGATCAAGGCGAGTTACATGATCCCC
CATGTTGTGCAAAAAAGCGGTTAGCTCCTTCGGTCCTCCGATCGTTGTCAGAAGTAAGTTGGCCGCAGTG
TTATCACTCATGGTTATGGCAGCACTGCATAATTCTCTTACTGTCATGCCATCCGTAAGATGCTTTTCTG
TGACTGGTGAGTACTCAACCAAGTCATTCTGAGAATAGTGTATGCGGCGACCGAGTTGCTCTTGCCCGGC
GTCAATACGGGATAATACCGCGCCACATAGCAGAACTTTAAAAGTGCTCATCATTGGAAAACGTTCTTCG
GGGCGAAAACTCTCAAGGATCTTACCGCTGTTGAGATCCAGTTCGATGTAACCCACTCGTGCACCCAACT
GATCTTCAGCATCTTTTACTTTCACCAGCGTTTCTGGGTGAGCAAAAACAGGAAGGCAAAATGCCGCAAA
AAAGGGAATAAGGGCGACACGGAAATGTTGAATACTCATACTCTTCCTTTTTCAATATTATTGAAGCATT
TATCAGGGTTATTGTCTCATGAGCGGATACATATTTGAATGTATTTAGAAAAATAAACAAATAGGGGTTC
CGCGCACATTTCCCCGAAAAGTGCCACCTGACGTCGACGGATCGGGAGATCTCCACGCGTGGTACCCTCG
AGCTACCGGGTAGGGGAGGCGCTTTTCCCAAGGCAGTCTGGAGCATGCGCTTTAGCAGCCCCGCTGGGCA
CTTGGCGCTACACAAGTGGCCTCTGGCCTCGCACACATTCCACATCCACCGGTAGGCGCCAACCGGCTCC
GTTCTTTGGTGGCCCCTTCGCGCCACCTTCTACTCCTCCCCTAGTCAGGAAGTTCCCCCCCGCCCCGCAG
CTCGCGTCGTGCAGGACGTGACAAATGGAAGTAGCACGTCTCAGTAGTCTCGTGCAGATGGACAGCACCG
CTGAGCAATGGAAGCGGGTAGGCCTTTGGGGCAGCGGCCAATAGCAGCTTTGCTCCTTCGCTTTCTGGGC
TCAGAGGCTGGGAAGGGGTGGGTCCGGGGGCGGGCTCAGGGGCGGGCTCAGGGGCGGGGCGGGCGCCCGA
AGGTCCTCCGGAGGCCCGGCATTCTGCACGCTTCAAAAGCGCACGTCTGCCGCGCTGTTCTCCTCTTCCT
CATCTCCGGGCCTTTCGACCTCCAGCCCGAGCTCGGTATAGGGAGACCGAATTCACCATGACTAGTGGAG
GCGGAGGTTCCGGAGGGGGGGGTTCCGCTAGCGGATCCACCGGTGTCTAGAAAGCTTTGAGGCCGGCCTG
CAGGGATCAGCCTCGACTGTGCCTTCTAGTTGCCAGCCATCTGTTGTTTGCCCCTCCCCCGTGCCTTCCT
TGACCCTGGAAGGTGCCACTCCCACTGTCCTTTCCTAATAAAATGAGGAAATTGCATCGCATTGTCTGAG
TAGGTGTCATTCTATTCTGGGGGGTGGGGTGGGGCAGGACAGCAAGGGGGAGGATTGGGAAGACAATAGC
AGGCATGCTGGGGATGCGGTGGGCTCTATGGCTTCTGAGGCGGAAAGAACCAGCTGGGGCTCTAGGGGGT
ATCCCC
[124 nt withheld, positions 2877-3000]
C
[91 nt withheld, positions 3002-3092]
A
[49 nt withheld, positions 3094-3142]
CCTTTGACGTTGGAGTCCACGTTCTTT
[37 nt withheld, positions 3170-3206]
ACCCTATCTCGGTCTATTCTTTTGATTTATAAGGGATTTTGCCGATTTCGGCCTATTGGTTAAAAAATGA
GCTGATTTAACAAAAATTTAACGCGAATTAATTCTGTGGAATGTGTGTCAGTTAGGGTGTGGAAAGTCCC
CAGGCTCCCCAGCAGGCAGAAGTATGCAAAGCATGCATCTCAATTAGTCAGCAACCAGGTGTGGAAAGTC
CCCAGGCTCCCCAGCAGGCAGAAGTATGCAAAGCATGCATCTCAATTAGTCAGCAACCATAGTCCCGCCC
CTAACTCCGCCCATCCCGCCCCTAACTCCGCCCAGTTCCGCCCATTCTCCGCCCCATGGCTGACTAATTT
TTTTTATTTATGCAGAGGCCGAGGCCGCCTCTGCCTCTGAGCTATTCCAGAAGTAGTGAGGAGGCTTTTT
TGGAGGCCTAGGCTTTTGCAAAAAGCTCCCGGGAGCTTGTATATCCATTTTCGGATCTGATCAAGAGACA
GGATGAGGATCGTTTCGCATGATTGAACAAGATGGATTGCACGCAGGTTCTCCGGCCGCTTGGGTGGAGA
GGCTATTCGGCTATGACTGGGCACAACAGACAATCGGCTGCTCTGATGCCGCCGTGTTCCGGCTGTCAGC
GCAGGGGCGCCCGGTTCTTTTTGTCAAGACCGACCTGTCCGGTGCCCTGAATGAACTGCAGGACGAGGCA
GCGCGGCTATCGTGGCTGGCCACGACGGGCGTTCCTTGCGCAGCTGTGCTCGACGTTGTCACTGAAGCGG
GAAGGGACTGGCTGCTATTGGGCGAAGTGCCGGGGCAGGATCTCCTGTCATCTCACCTTGCTCCTGCCGA
GAAAGTATCCATCATGGCTGATGCAATGCGGCGGCTGCATACGCTTGATCCGGCTACCTGCCCATTCGAC
CACCAAGCGAAACATCGCATCGAGCGAGCACGTACTCGGATGGAAGCCGGTCTTGTCGATCAGGATGATC
TGGACGAAGAGCATCAGGGGCTCGCGCCAGCCGAACTGTTCGCCAGGCTCAAGGCGCGCATGCCCGACGG
CGAGGATCTCGTCGTGACCCATGGCGATGCCTGCTTGCCGAATATCATGGTGGAAAATGGCCGCTTTTCT
GGATTCATCGACTGTGGCCGGCTGGGTGTGGCGGACCGCTATCAGGACATAGCGTTGGCTACCCGTGATA
TTGCTGAAGAGCTTGGCGGCGAATGGGCTGACCGCTTCCTCGTGCTTTACGGTATCGCCGCTCCCGATTC
GCAGCGCATCGCCTTCTATCGCCTTCTTGACGAGTTCTTCTGAGCGGGACTCTGGGGTTCGAAATGACCG
ACCAAGCGACGCCCAACCTGCCATCACGAGATTTCGATTCCACCGCCGCCTTCTATGAAAGGTTGGGCTT
CGGAATCGTTTTCCGGGACGCCGGCTGGATGATCCTCCAGCGCGGGGATCTCATGCTGGAGTTCTTCGCC
CACCCCAACTTGTTTATTGCAGCTTATAATGGTTACAAATAAAGCAATAGCATCACAAATTTCACAAATA
AAGCATTTTTTTCACTGCATTCTAGTTGTGGTTTGTCCAAACTCATCAATGTATCTTATCATGTCTGTAT
ACCGTCGACCTCTAGCTAGAGCTTGGCGTAATCATGGTCATAGCTGTTTCCTGTGTGAAATTGTTATCCG
CTCACAATTCCACACAACATACGAGCCGGAAGCATAAAGTGTAAAGCCTGGGGTGCCTAATGAGTGAGCT
AACTCACATTAATTGCGTTGCGCTCACTGCCCGCTTTCCAGTCGGGAAACCTGTCGTGCCAGCTGCATTA
ATGAATCGGCCAACGCGCGGGGAGAGGCGGTTTGCGTATTGGGCGCTCTTCCGCTTCCT
Features (pLannotate 1.2.2; 15 found; start..end, strand, type, name):
    170..758     -  rep_origin     ori: high-copy-number ColE1/pMB1/pBR322/pUC origin of replication
    929..1789    -  CDS            AmpR: β-lactamase; bla; confers resistance to ampicillin, carbenicillin, and related antibiotics
   1790..1894    -  promoter       AmpR promoter: bla
   1968..2467    +  promoter       PGK promoter: mouse phosphoglycerate kinase 1 promoter
   2607..2831    +  polyA_signal   bGH poly(A) signal: bovine growth hormone polyadenylation signal
   2835..2856    +  promoter       SV40 promoter (fragment): SV40 enhancer and early promoter
   2877..3305    +  rep_origin     f1 ori (sequence partly withheld): f1 bacteriophage origin of replication; arrow indicates direction of (+) strand synthesis
   3319..3648    +  promoter       SV40 promoter: SV40 enhancer and early promoter
   3715..4506    +  CDS            neo: KKA2_KLEPN - Also known as kan, nptII. Experimental evidence at protein level: Swiss-Prot protein existence level 1. Resistance to kanamycin, neomycin, paromomycin, ribostamycin, butirosin and gentamicin B. From Klebsiella pneumoniae.
   4530..4688    +  CDS            ble (fragment): BLE_KLEPN - Experimental evidence at protein level: Swiss-Prot protein existence level 1. Binding protein with a strong affinity to the bleomycin family of antibiotics. Binds to CL990; an antimitotic-antibiotic compound. From Klebsiella pneumoniae.
   4683..4804    +  polyA_signal   SV40 poly(A) signal: SV40 polyadenylation signal
   4877..4893    -  protein_bind   lac operator: The lac repressor binds to the lac operator to inhibit transcription in E. coli. This inhibition can be relieved by adding lactose or isopropyl-β-D-thiogalactopyranoside (IPTG). lac repressor encoded by lacI
   4901..4931    -  promoter       lac promoter: promoter for the E. coli lac operon
   4946..4967    -  protein_bind   CAP binding site: CAP binding activates transcription in the presence of cAMP. E. coli catabolite activator protein
   4980..5072    -  CDS            lacI (fragment): lac repressor; lacI; The lac repressor binds to the lac operator to inhibit transcription in E. coli. This inhibition can be relieved by adding lactose or isopropyl-β-D-thiogalactopyranoside (IPTG).
