[The description below was written by a language model from this plasmid's Addgene catalogue record and pLannotate feature annotations shown in this document.]
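Description:
pTS2412-Tier1-PPGK-2xGS is a mammalian expression plasmid built on pMM1, a pcDNA3.1-derived backbone, and belongs to the Tier-1 level of the VAMSyB modular plasmid architecture for mammalian synthetic biology. It is maintained in E. coli at high copy through a ColE1/pUC-type origin and selected with ampicillin via the β-lactamase gene and its native promoter. An f1 phage origin is also present, along with residual lac promoter/operator, CAP site and lacI fragment sequences carried over from the parental backbone. For selection in mammalian cells, an SV40 enhancer/early promoter drives the neomycin phosphotransferase gene, terminated by the SV40 polyadenylation signal, allowing G418 selection. A short annotated ble fragment downstream of neo appears to be a remnant rather than a functional marker.

The payload is a single compact expression unit in which the mouse phosphoglycerate kinase 1 (PGK) promoter, a moderate-strength constitutive promoter, is followed by a synthetic sequence encoding two repeats of the flexible GGGGS linker and then the bovine growth hormone polyadenylation signal. The linker itself is not called as a feature in the annotation, but the short gap between the PGK promoter and the bGH poly(A) is consistent with its position. Since a glycine-serine linker has no function by itself, the plasmid most plausibly serves as a standardized part or scaffold in which coding modules are joined through the linker under PGK control, or as a building block for higher-tier multi-cassette assemblies. The record does not spell out the intended workflow or identify the cloning sites used.
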