Addgene plasmid #169481: pTS2412-Tier1-PPGK-2xGS
Purpose: Tier-1 vector encoding PPGK-controlled 2x (GGGGS)-linker (PPGK-2xGS-pA).
Depositing lab: Martin Fussenegger. Depositing organization: ETH Zurich (Swiss Federal Institute of Technology). Publication: A versatile plasmid architecture for mammalian synthetic biology (VAMSyB). Haellman V, Strittmatter T, Bertschi A, Stucheli P, Fussenegger M. Metab Eng. 2021 Jul;66:41-50. doi: 10.1016/j.ymben.2021.04.003. Epub 2021 Apr 18. PubMed 33857582.
Backbone
  Vector backbone: pMM1 (pcDNA3.1-based)
  Backbone size w/o insert (bp): 4435
  Vector type: Mammalian Expression
  Selectable markers: Neomycin (select with G418)
Growth in bacteria
  Bacterial resistance: Ampicillin, 100 μg/mL
  Growth temperature: 37°C
  Growth strain: DH5alpha
  Copy number: High Copy
Gene/Insert
  Gene/Insert name: PPGK-driven GS-linker (alt name: PPGK-2xGS)
  Species: Synthetic
  Promoter: PPGK
  Cloning method: Restriction Enzyme; 5′ cloning site Unknown (unknown if destroyed)
  Sequencing primers: 5′ AmpStart; 3′ BGH-rev
Terms and licenses: Academic/Nonprofit Terms; Industry Terms: Not Available to Industry
How to cite: pTS2412-Tier1-PPGK-2xGS was a gift from Martin Fussenegger (Addgene plasmid # 169481 ; http://n2t.net/addgene:169481 ; RRID:Addgene_169481)
